Addgene plasmid #23922: pDONR223-FGFR1
Depositing lab: William Hahn & David Root. Depositing organization: Dana-Farber Cancer Institute. Publication: COT drives resistance to RAF inhibition through MAP kinase pathway reactivation. Johannessen CM, Boehm JS, Kim SY, Thomas SR, Wardwell L, Johnson LA, Emery CM, Stransky N, Cogdill AP, Barretina J, Caponigro G, Hieronymus H, Murray RR, Salehi-Ashtiani K, Hill DE, Vidal M, Zhao JJ, Yang X, Alkan O, Kim S, Harris JL, Wilson CJ, Myer VE, Finan PM, Root DE, Roberts TM, Golub T, Flaherty KT, Dummer R, Weber BL, Sellers WR, Schlegel R, Wargo JA, Hahn WC, Garraway LA. Nature. 2010 Dec 16;468(7326):968-72. doi: 10.1038/nature09627 PubMed 21107320.
Backbone
  Vector backbone: pDONR223
  Backbone manufacturer: Invitrogen
  Backbone size w/o insert (bp): 5005
  Vector type: Gateway Donor vector
Growth in bacteria
  Bacterial resistance: Spectinomycin, 50 μg/mL
  Growth temperature: 37°C
  Growth strain: DH5alpha
  Copy number: High Copy
Gene/Insert
  Gene/Insert name: FGFR1 (alt name: fibroblast growth factor receptor 1 (fms-related tyrosine kinase 2, Pfeiffer syndrome))
  Species: H. sapiens (human)
  Insert size (bp): 2463
  Mutation: W211G and S351F compared to insert sequence provided
  Entrez Gene: FGFR1 (a.k.a. BFGFR, CD331, CEK, ECCL, FGFBR, FGFR-1, FLG, FLT-2, FLT2, HBGFR, HH2, HRTFDS, KAL2, N-SAM, OGD, bFGF-R-1)
  Cloning method: Gateway Cloning
  Sequencing primers: 5′ M13pUC-fwd; 3′ M13rev
Terms and licenses: Academic/Nonprofit Terms; Industry Terms: Not Available to Industry
Depositor comments: Please note that Addgene's sequencing results identifies mismatches at T631G and C1052T compared to the FGFR1 sequence provided, resulting in W211G and S351F mutations. The ORF has no Stop codon. This design enables easy recombination into a destination vector to add an epitope tag of choice and Stop codon to the ORF. Do NOT use this plasmid directly for transfections. A set of 4 custom lentiviral vectors is available ( pLX301 (http://www.addgene.org/25895/) , pLX302 (http://www.addgene.org/25896/) , pLX303 (http://www.addgene.org/25897/) , pLX304 (http://www.addgene.org/25890/) ) to be used to express these ORFs in mammalian cells. These plasmids are not included in the kit and must be ordered separately.
How to cite: pDONR223-FGFR1 was a gift from William Hahn & David Root (Addgene plasmid # 23922 ; http://n2t.net/addgene:23922 ; RRID:Addgene_23922)
