[The description below was written by a language model from this plasmid's Addgene catalogue record and pLannotate feature annotations shown in this document.]
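Description:
pDONR223-FGFR1 is a Gateway entry clone built on the Invitrogen pDONR223 donor backbone, carrying the open reading frame of human fibroblast growth factor receptor 1 (FGFR1), a cell-surface receptor tyrosine kinase. The sequenced plasmid is about 5.25 kb. It replicates in E. coli from a high-copy ColE1/pUC-type origin and is selected with spectinomycin through the aadA (SmR) aminoglycoside adenylyltransferase gene. This gene sits downstream of a fragment of the class 1 integron Pc promoter and a remnant of a gentamicin resistance gene. Short lacI and lacZα fragments and the rrnB T1 and T2 terminators are backbone remnants, with the terminators lying upstream of the cloning region. A T7 promoter lies just outside the downstream recombination site, pointing back toward the insert.

The roughly 2.46 kb FGFR1 coding sequence is flanked by attL-type recombination sites (annotated as attL3 and attL2), which allow LR Clonase-mediated transfer into a compatible destination vector. The ORF deliberately lacks a stop codon, so the destination vector can supply a C-terminal epitope tag and the stop codon. No eukaryotic promoter is annotated, and the depositors state that the plasmid should not be transfected directly. They point to a set of separately available lentiviral destination vectors for expressing the ORF in mammalian cells. Repository sequencing found two nucleotide mismatches relative to the depositor's reference, producing W211G and S351F substitutions in the encoded protein, so users who need wild-type receptor should take these into account. The clone belongs to an ORF collection distributed as a kit and associated with a study of resistance to RAF inhibition through MAP kinase pathway reactivation.
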