Features (pLannotate 1.2.2; 12 found; start..end, strand, type, name):
     34..129     +  protein_bind   attL3: mutant version of attL; recombination site for the Gateway® LR reaction LR Clonase™
    135..2594    +  CDS            FGFR1: FGFR1_HUMAN - Also known as BFGFR, CEK, FGFBR, FLG, FLT2, HBGFR. Experimental evidence at protein level: Swiss-Prot protein existence level 1. Tyrosine-protein kinase that acts as cell-surface receptor for fibroblast growth factors and plays an essential role in the regulation of embryonic development, cell proliferation, differentiation and migration. Required for normal mesoderm patterning and correct axial organization during embryonic development, normal skeletogenesis and normal development of the gonadotropin-releasing hormone (GnRH) neuronal system. Phosphorylates PLCG1, FRS2, GAB1 and
   2594..2692    -  protein_bind   attL2: mutant version of attL; recombination site for the Gateway® LR reaction LR Clonase™
   2710..2728    -  promoter       T7 promoter: promoter for bacteriophage T7 RNA polymerase
   2918..2941    +  promoter       Pc promoter (fragment): intI1 (promoter lies within the coding sequence); class 1 integron promoter
   3117..3173    +  CDS            GmR (fragment): gentamycin acetyltransferase; aacC1; confers resistance to gentamycin
   3180..3971    +  CDS            SmR: aminoglycoside adenylyltransferase (Murphy, 1985); aadA; confers resistance to spectinomycin and streptomycin
   4064..4652    +  rep_origin     ori: high-copy-number ColE1/pMB1/pBR322/pUC origin of replication
   4835..4927    +  CDS            lacI (fragment): lac repressor; lacI; The lac repressor binds to the lac operator to inhibit transcription in E. coli. This inhibition can be relieved by adding lactose or isopropyl-β-D-thiogalactopyranoside (IPTG).
   4982..5009    -  terminator     rrnB T2 terminator: transcription terminator T2 from the E. coli rrnB gene
   5141..5184    +  terminator     rrnB T1 terminator: Escherichia coli rrnB; transcription terminator T1 from the E. coli rrnB gene
   5231..17      -  CDS            lacZα (fragment) (across the origin): LacZα fragment of β-galactosidase; lacZ fragment
>Addgene plasmid #23922 | pDONR223-FGFR1 | addgene full sequence | sequence record 370152 | Addgene NGS Result
GTAAAACGACGGCCAGTCTTAAGCTCGGGCCCCAAATAATGATTTTATTTTGACTGATAGTGACCTGTTC
GTTGCAACAAATTGATGAGCAATGCTTTTTTATAATGCCAACTTTGTACAAAAAAGTTGGCACCATGTGG
AGCTGGAAGTGCCTCCTCTTCTGGGCTGTGCTGGTCACAGCCACACTCTGCACCGCTAGGCCGTCCCCGA
CCTTGCCTGAACAAGCCCAGCCCTGGGGAGCCCCTGTGGAAGTGGAGTCCTTCCTGGTCCACCCCGGTGA
CCTGCTGCAGCTTCGCTGTCGGCTGCGGGACGATGTGCAGAGCATCAACTGGCTGCGGGACGGGGTGCAG
CTGGCGGAAAGCAACCGCACCCGCATCACAGGGGAGGAGGTGGAGGTGCAGGACTCCGTGCCCGCAGACT
CCGGCCTCTATGCTTGCGTAACCAGCAGCCCCTCGGGCAGTGACACCACCTACTTCTCCGTCAATGTTTC
AGATGCTCTCCCCTCCTCGGAGGATGATGATGATGATGATGACTCCTCTTCAGAGGAGAAAGAAACAGAT
AACACCAAACCAAACCCCGTAGCTCCATATTGGACATCCCCAGAAAAGATGGAAAAGAAATTGCATGCAG
TGCCGGCTGCCAAGACAGTGAAGTTCAAATGCCCTTCCAGTGGGACCCCAAACCCCACACTGCGCTGGTT
GAAAAATGGCAAAGAATTCAAACCTGACCACAGAATTGGAGGCTACAAGGTCCGTTATGCCACCGGGAGC
ATCATAATGGACTCTGTGGTGCCCTCTGACAAGGGCAACTACACCTGCATTGTGGAGAATGAGTACGGCA
GCATCAACCACACATACCAGCTGGATGTCGTGGAGCGGTCCCCTCACCGGCCCATCCTGCAAGCAGGGTT
GCCCGCCAACAAAACAGTGGCCCTGGGTAGCAACGTGGAGTTCATGTGTAAGGTGTACAGTGACCCGCAG
CCGCACATCCAGTGGCTAAAGCACATCGAGGTGAATGGGAGCAAGATTGGCCCAGACAACCTGCCTTATG
TCCAGATCTTGAAGACTGCTGGAGTTAATACCACCGACAAAGAGATGGAGGTGCTTCACTTAAGAAATGT
CTCCTTTGAGGACGCAGGGGAGTATACGTGCTTGGCGGGTAACTCTATCGGACTCTCCCATCACTTTGCA
TGGTTGACCGTTCTGGAAGCCCTGGAAGAGAGGCCGGCAGTGATGACCTCGCCCCTGTACCTGGAGATCA
TCATCTATTGCACAGGGGCCTTCCTCATCTCCTGCATGGTGGGGTCGGTCATCGTCTACAAGATGAAGAG
TGGTACCAAGAAGAGTGACTTCCACAGCCAGATGGCTGTGCACAAGCTGGCCAAGAGCATCCCTCTGCGC
AGACAGGTAACAGTGTCTGCTGACTCCAGTGCATCCATGAACTCTGGGGTTCTTCTGGTTCGGCCATCAC
GGCTCTCCTCCAGTGGGACTCCCATGCTAGCAGGGGTCTCTGAGTATGAGCTTCCCGAAGACCCTCGCTG
GGAGCTGCCTCGGGACAGACTGGTCTTAGGCAAACCCCTGGGAGAGGGCTGCTTTGGGCAGGTGGTGTTG
GCAGAGGCTATCGGGCTGGACAAGGACAAACCCAACCGTGTGACCAAAGTGGCTGTGAAGATGTTGAAGT
CGGACGCAACAGAGAAAGACTTGTCAGACCTGATCTCAGAAATGGAGATGATGAAGATGATCGGGAAGCA
TAAGAATATCATCAACCTGCTGGGGGCCTGCACGCAGGATGGTCCCTTGTATGTCATCGTGGAGTATGCC
TCCAAGGGCAACCTGCGGGAGTACCTGCAGGCCCGGAGGCCCCCAGGGCTGGAATACTGCTACAACCCCA
GCCACAACCCAGAGGAGCAGCTCTCCTCCAAGGACCTGGTGTCCTGCGCCTACCAGGTGGCCCGAGGCAT
GGAGTATCTGGCCTCCAAGAAGTGCATACACCGAGACCTGGCAGCCAGGAATGTCCTGGTGACAGAGGAC
AATGTGATGAAGATAGCAGACTTTGGCCTCGCACGGGACATTCACCACATCGACTACTATAAAAAGACAA
CCAACGGCCGACTGCCTGTGAAGTGGATGGCACCCGAGGCATTATTTGACCGGATCTACACCCACCAGAG
TGATGTGTGGTCTTTCGGGGTGCTCCTGTGGGAGATCTTCACTCTGGGCGGCTCCCCATACCCCGGTGTG
CCTGTGGAGGAACTTTTCAAGCTGCTGAAGGAGGGTCACCGCATGGACAAGCCCAGTAACTGCACCAACG
AGCTGTACATGATGATGCGGGACTGCTGGCATGCAGTGCCCTCACAGAGACCCACCTTCAAGCAGCTGGT
GGAAGACCTGGACCGCATCGTGGCCTTGACCTCCAACCAGGAGTACCTGGACCTGTCCATGCCCCTGGAC
CAGTACTCCCCCAGCTTTCCCGACACCCGGAGCTCTACGTGCTCCTCAGGGGAGGATTCCGTCTTCTCTC
ATGAGCCGCTGCCCGAGGAGCCCTGCCTGCCCCGACACCCAGCCCAGCTTGCCAATGGCGGACTCAAACG
CCGCCCAACTTTCTTGTACAAAGTTGGCATTATAAGAAAGCATTGCTTATCAATTTGTTGCAACGAACAG
GTCACTATCAGTCAAAATAAAATCATTATTTGCCATCCAGCTGATATCCCCTATAGTGAGTCGTATTACA
TGGTCATAGCTGTTTCCTGGCAGCTCTGGCCCGTGTCTCAAAATCTCTGATGTTACATTGCACAAGATAA
AAATATATCATCATGCCTCCTCTAGACCAGCCAGGACAGAAATGCCTCGACTTCGCTGCTACCCAAGGTT
GCCGGGTGACGCACACCGTGGAAACGGATGAAGGCACGAACCCAGTGGACATAAGCCTGTTCGGTTCGTA
AGCTGTAATGCAAGTAGCGTATGCGCTCACGCAACTGGTCCAGAACCTTGACCGAACGCAGCGGTGGTAA
CGGCGCAGTGGCGGTTTTCATGGCTTGTTATGACTGTTTTTTTGGGGTACAGTCTATGCCTCGGGCATCC
AAGCAGCAAGCGCGTTACGCCGTGGGTCGATGTTTGATGTTATGGAGCAGCAACGATGTTACGCAGCAGG
GCAGTCGCCCTAAAACAAAGTTAAACATTATGAGGGAAGCGGTGATCGCCGAAGTATCGACTCAACTATC
AGAGGTAGTTGGCGTCATCGAGCGCCATCTCGAACCGACGTTGCTGGCCGTACATTTGTACGGCTCCGCA
GTGGATGGCGGCCTGAAGCCACACAGTGATATTGATTTGCTGGTTACGGTGACCGTAAGGCTTGATGAAA
CAACGCGGCGAGCTTTGATCAACGACCTTTTGGAAACTTCGGCTTCCCCTGGAGAGAGCGAGATTCTCCG
CGCTGTAGAAGTCACCATTGTTGTGCACGACGACATCATTCCGTGGCGTTATCCAGCTAAGCGCGAACTG
CAATTTGGAGAATGGCAGCGCAATGACATTCTTGCAGGTATCTTCGAGCCAGCCACGATCGACATTGATC
TGGCTATCTTGCTGACAAAAGCAAGAGAACATAGCGTTGCCTTGGTAGGTCCAGCGGCGGAGGAACTCTT
TGATCCGGTTCCTGAACAGGATCTATTTGAGGCGCTAAATGAAACCTTAACGCTATGGAACTCGCCGCCC
GACTGGGCTGGCGATGAGCGAAATGTAGTGCTTACGTTGTCCCGCATTTGGTACAGCGCAGTAACCGGCA
AAATCGCGCCGAAGGATGTCGCTGCCGACTGGGCAATGGAGCGCCTGCCGGCCCAGTATCAGCCCGTCAT
ACTTGAAGCTAGACAGGCTTATCTTGGACAAGAAGAAGATCGCTTGGCCTCGCGCGCAGATCAGTTGGAA
GAATTTGTCCACTACGTGAAAGGCGAGATCACCAAGGTAGTCGGCAAATAACCCTCGAGCCACCCATGAC
CAAAATCCCTTAACGTGAGTTACGCGTCGTTCCACTGAGCGTCAGACCCCGTAGAAAAGATCAAAGGATC
TTCTTGAGATCCTTTTTTTCTGCGCGTAATCTGCTGCTTGCAAACAAAAAAACCACCGCTACCAGCGGTG
GTTTGTTTGCCGGATCAAGAGCTACCAACTCTTTTTCCGAAGGTAACTGGCTTCAGCAGAGCGCAGATAC
CAAATACTGTTCTTCTAGTGTAGCCGTAGTTAGGCCACCACTTCAAGAACTCTGTAGCACCGCCTACATA
CCTCGCTCTGCTAATCCTGTTACCAGTGGCTGCTGCCAGTGGCGATAAGTCGTGTCTTACCGGGTTGGAC
TCAAGACGATAGTTACCGGATAAGGCGCAGCGGTCGGGCTGAACGGGGGGTTCGTGCACACAGCCCAGCT
TGGAGCGAACGACCTACACCGAACTGAGATACCTACAGCGTGAGCTATGAGAAAGCGCCACGCTTCCCGA
AGGGAGAAAGGCGGACAGGTATCCGGTAAGCGGCAGGGTCGGAACAGGAGAGCGCACGAGGGAGCTTCCA
GGGGGAAACGCCTGGTATCTTTATAGTCCTGTCGGGTTTCGCCACCTCTGACTTGAGCGTCGATTTTTGT
GATGCTCGTCAGGGGGGCGGAGCCTATGGAAAAACGCCAGCAACGCGGCCTTTTTACGGTTCCTGGCCTT
TTGCTGGCCTTTTGCTCACATGTTCTTTCCTGCGTTATCCCCTGATTCTGTGGATAACCGTATTACCGCC
TTTGAGTGAGCTGATACCGCTCGCCGCAGCCGAACGACCGAGCGCAGCGAGTCAGTGAGCGAGGAAGCGG
AAGAGCGCCCAATACGCAAACCGCCTCTCCCCGCGCGTTGGCCGATTCATTAATGCAGCTGGCACGACAG
GTTTCCCGACTGGAAAGCGGGCAGTGAGCGCAACGCAATTAATACGCGTACCGCTAGCCAGGAAGAGTTT
GTAGAAACGCAAAAAGGCCATCCGTCAGGATGGCCTTCTGCTTAGTTTGATGCCTGGCAGTTTATGGCGG
GCGTCCTGCCCGCCACCCTCCGGGCCGTTGCTTCACAACGTTCAAATCCGCTCCCGGCGGATTTGTCCTA
CTCAGGAGAGCGTTCACCGACAAACAACAGATAAAACGAAAGGCCCAGTCTTCCGACTGAGCCTTTCGTT
TTATTTGATGCCTGGCAGTTCCCTACTCTCGCGTTAACGCTAGCATGGATGTTTTCCCAGTCACGACGTT
