>Addgene plasmid #23922 | pDONR223-FGFR1 | depositor partial sequence | sequence record 11237 | Author sequence
ATGTGGAGCTGGAAGTGCCTCCTCTTCTGGGCTGTGCTGGTCACAGCCACACTCTGCACCGCTAGGCCGT
CCCCGACCTTGCCTGAACAAGCCCAGCCCTGGGGAGCCCCTGTGGAAGTGGAGTCCTTCCTGGTCCACCC
CGGTGACCTGCTGCAGCTTCGCTGTCGGCTGCGGGACGATGTGCAGAGCATCAACTGGCTGCGGGACGGG
GTGCAGCTGGCGGAAAGCAACCGCACCCGCATCACAGGGGAGGAGGTGGAGGTGCAGGACTCCGTGCCCG
CAGACTCCGGCCTCTATGCTTGCGTAACCAGCAGCCCCTCGGGCAGTGACACCACCTACTTCTCCGTCAA
TGTTTCAGATGCTCTCCCCTCCTCGGAGGATGATGATGATGATGATGACTCCTCTTCAGAGGAGAAAGAA
ACAGATAACACCAAACCAAACCCCGTAGCTCCATATTGGACATCCCCAGAAAAGATGGAAAAGAAATTGC
ATGCAGTGCCGGCTGCCAAGACAGTGAAGTTCAAATGCCCTTCCAGTGGGACCCCAAACCCCACACTGCG
CTGGTTGAAAAATGGCAAAGAATTCAAACCTGACCACAGAATTGGAGGCTACAAGGTCCGTTATGCCACC
TGGAGCATCATAATGGACTCTGTGGTGCCCTCTGACAAGGGCAACTACACCTGCATTGTGGAGAATGAGT
ACGGCAGCATCAACCACACATACCAGCTGGATGTCGTGGAGCGGTCCCCTCACCGGCCCATCCTGCAAGC
AGGGTTGCCCGCCAACAAAACAGTGGCCCTGGGTAGCAACGTGGAGTTCATGTGTAAGGTGTACAGTGAC
CCGCAGCCGCACATCCAGTGGCTAAAGCACATCGAGGTGAATGGGAGCAAGATTGGCCCAGACAACCTGC
CTTATGTCCAGATCTTGAAGACTGCTGGAGTTAATACCACCGACAAAGAGATGGAGGTGCTTCACTTAAG
AAATGTCTCCTTTGAGGACGCAGGGGAGTATACGTGCTTGGCGGGTAACTCTATCGGACTCTCCCATCAC
TCTGCATGGTTGACCGTTCTGGAAGCCCTGGAAGAGAGGCCGGCAGTGATGACCTCGCCCCTGTACCTGG
AGATCATCATCTATTGCACAGGGGCCTTCCTCATCTCCTGCATGGTGGGGTCGGTCATCGTCTACAAGAT
GAAGAGTGGTACCAAGAAGAGTGACTTCCACAGCCAGATGGCTGTGCACAAGCTGGCCAAGAGCATCCCT
CTGCGCAGACAGGTAACAGTGTCTGCTGACTCCAGTGCATCCATGAACTCTGGGGTTCTTCTGGTTCGGC
CATCACGGCTCTCCTCCAGTGGGACTCCCATGCTAGCAGGGGTCTCTGAGTATGAGCTTCCCGAAGACCC
TCGCTGGGAGCTGCCTCGGGACAGACTGGTCTTAGGCAAACCCCTGGGAGAGGGCTGCTTTGGGCAGGTG
GTGTTGGCAGAGGCTATCGGGCTGGACAAGGACAAACCCAACCGTGTGACCAAAGTGGCTGTGAAGATGT
TGAAGTCGGACGCAACAGAGAAAGACTTGTCAGACCTGATCTCAGAAATGGAGATGATGAAGATGATCGG
GAAGCATAAGAATATCATCAACCTGCTGGGGGCCTGCACGCAGGATGGTCCCTTGTATGTCATCGTGGAG
TATGCCTCCAAGGGCAACCTGCGGGAGTACCTGCAGGCCCGGAGGCCCCCAGGGCTGGAATACTGCTACA
ACCCCAGCCACAACCCAGAGGAGCAGCTCTCCTCCAAGGACCTGGTGTCCTGCGCCTACCAGGTGGCCCG
AGGCATGGAGTATCTGGCCTCCAAGAAGTGCATACACCGAGACCTGGCAGCCAGGAATGTCCTGGTGACA
GAGGACAATGTGATGAAGATAGCAGACTTTGGCCTCGCACGGGACATTCACCACATCGACTACTATAAAA
AGACAACCAACGGCCGACTGCCTGTGAAGTGGATGGCACCCGAGGCATTATTTGACCGGATCTACACCCA
CCAGAGTGATGTGTGGTCTTTCGGGGTGCTCCTGTGGGAGATCTTCACTCTGGGCGGCTCCCCATACCCC
GGTGTGCCTGTGGAGGAACTTTTCAAGCTGCTGAAGGAGGGTCACCGCATGGACAAGCCCAGTAACTGCA
CCAACGAGCTGTACATGATGATGCGGGACTGCTGGCATGCAGTGCCCTCACAGAGACCCACCTTCAAGCA
GCTGGTGGAAGACCTGGACCGCATCGTGGCCTTGACCTCCAACCAGGAGTACCTGGACCTGTCCATGCCC
CTGGACCAGTACTCCCCCAGCTTTCCCGACACCCGGAGCTCTACGTGCTCCTCAGGGGAGGATTCCGTCT
TCTCTCATGAGCCGCTGCCCGAGGAGCCCTGCCTGCCCCGACACCCAGCCCAGCTTGCCAATGGCGGACT
CAAACGCCGC
