>Addgene plasmid #23922 | pDONR223-FGFR1 | addgene partial sequence | sequence record 29757 | 23922 with hFGFR1-F 5'-GACATCCCCAGAAAAGATGG
GTGAAGTTCAAATGCCCTTCCAGTGGGACCCCAAACCCCACACTGCGCTGGTTGAAAAATGGCAAAGAAT
TCAAACCTGACCACAGAATTGGAGGCTACAAGGTCCGTTATGCCACCGGGAGCATCATAATGGACTCTGT
GGTGCCCTCTGACAAGGGCAACTACACCTGCATTGTGGAGAATGAGTACGGCAGCATCAACCACACATAC
CAGCTGGATGTCGTGGAGCGGTCCCCTCACCGGCCCATCCTGCAAGCAGGGTTGCCCGCCAACAAAACAG
TGGCCCTGGGTAGCAACGTGGAGTTCATGTGTAAGGTGTACAGTGACCCGCAGCCGCACATCCAGTGGCT
AAAGCACATCGAGGTGAATGGGAGCAAGATTGGCCCAGACAACCTGCCTTATGTCCAGATCTTGAAGACT
GCTGGAGTTAATACCACCGACAAAGAGATGGAGGTGCTTCACTTAAGAAATGTCTCCTTTGAGGACGCAG
GGGAGTATACGTGCTTGGCGGGTAACTCTATCGGACTCTCCCATCACTTTGCATGGTTGACCGTTCTGGA
AGCCCTGGAAGAGAGGCCGGCAGTGATGACCTCGCCCCTGTACCTGGAGATCATCATCTATTGCACAGGG
GCCTTCCTCATCTCCTGCATGGTGGGGTCGGTCATCGTCTACAAGATGAAGAGTGGTACCAAGAAGAGTG
ACTTCCACAGCCAGATGGCTGTGCACAAGCTGGCCAAGAGCATCCCTCTGCGCAGACAGGTAACAGTGTC
TGCTGACTCCAGTGCTC
