>Addgene plasmid #23922 | pDONR223-FGFR1 | addgene partial sequence | sequence record 29759 | 23922 with M13pUC-fwd
ATAATGATTTTATTTTGACTGATAGTGACCTGTTCGTTGCAACAAATTGATGAGCAATGCTTTTTTATAA
TGCCAACTTTGTACAAAAAAGTTGGCACCATGTGGAGCTGGAAGTGCCTCCTCTTCTGGGCTGTGCTGGT
CACAGCCACACTCTGCACCGCTAGGCCGTCCCCGACCTTGCCTGAACAAGCCCAGCCCTGGGGAGCCCCT
GTGGAAGTGGAGTCCTTCCTGGTCCACCCCGGTGACCTGCTGCAGCTTCGCTGTCGGCTGCGGGACGATG
TGCAGAGCATCAACTGGCTGCGGGACGGGGTGCAGCTGGCGGAAAGCAACCGCACCCGCATCACAGGGGA
GGAGGTGGAGGTGCAGGACTCCGTGCCCGCAGACTCCGGCCTCTATGCTTGCGTAACCAGCAGCCCCTCG
GGCAGTGACACCACCTACTTCTCCGTCAATGTTTCAGATGCTCTCCCCTCCTCGGAGGATGATGATGATG
ATGATGACTCCTCTTCAGAGGAGAAAGAAACAGATAACA
